Addgene plasmid #117871: TaALMT-upGFP
Purpose: protein expression
Depositing lab: Geoffrey Chang. Depositing organization: University of California, San Diego (UCSD).
Backbone
  Vector backbone: pPICZc
  Backbone size w/o insert (bp): 3329
  Vector type: Yeast Expression
Growth in bacteria
  Bacterial resistance: Bleocin (Zeocin), 50 μg/mL
  Growth temperature: 37°C
  Growth strain: DH5alpha
  Copy number: High Copy
Gene/Insert
  Gene/Insert name: TaALMT-upGFP
  Species: Triticum aestivum
  Promoter: AOX
  Tag / fusion protein: eGFP (C terminal on insert)
  Cloning method: Unknown
  Sequencing primers: 5′ GACTGGTTCCAATTGACAAGC; 3′ GCAAATGGCATTCTGACATCC
Terms and licenses: Academic/Nonprofit Terms; Industry Terms: Not Available to Industry
How to cite: TaALMT-upGFP was a gift from Geoffrey Chang (Addgene plasmid # 117871 ; http://n2t.net/addgene:117871 ; RRID:Addgene_117871)
