[The description below was written by a language model from this plasmid's Addgene catalogue record and pLannotate feature annotations shown in this document.]
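Description:
TaALMT-upGFP is a yeast expression plasmid built on the pPICZc backbone, designed for methanol-inducible protein production in the methylotrophic yeast Pichia pastoris (Komagataella phaffii). The sequenced construct is about 5.4 kb. It is propagated in E. coli through a high-copy ColE1/pUC-type origin, and a single Sh ble (BleoR) cassette provides Zeocin selection in both hosts. The S. cerevisiae TEF1 promoter drives the marker in yeast, the synthetic EM7 promoter drives it in bacteria, and the CYC1 terminator closes the cassette. No yeast replication origin is annotated, which fits the usual pPICZ design: these vectors are maintained in Pichia by chromosomal integration, typically through homology at the AOX1 sequences.

The payload is the wheat (Triticum aestivum) ALMT1 coding sequence, an aluminium-tolerance malate transporter that is also permeable to chloride, nitrate and sulfate. It sits downstream of the AOX1 promoter and is fused at its C terminus to EGFP. Two short annotated fragments follow EGFP and match parts of a composite TEV-cleavage/6xHis tag. They suggest a protease site and a polyhistidine tail at the end of the fusion, although the annotation is only partial and the exact tag architecture is not stated in the record. A small remnant of AOX1 coding sequence and the AOX1 terminator complete the expression unit.

The stated purpose is simply protein expression. The arrangement of a membrane transporter fused to GFP with a probable affinity tag suits monitoring of expression level and protein behaviour by fluorescence, followed by purification. The record does not describe a specific downstream application, nor does it explain the "up" in the insert name.
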