Features (pLannotate 1.2.2; 12 found; start..end, strand, type, name):
      2..940     +  promoter       AOX1 promoter: Pichia pastoris AOX1; inducible promoter, regulated by methanol
    962..2338    +  CDS            ALMT1: ALMT1_WHEAT - Also known as ALMT1-1, ALMT1-2. Experimental evidence at protein level: Swiss-Prot protein existence level 1. Malate transporter critical for aluminum tolerance. Permeable to chloride, nitrate, sulfate and malate. From Triticum aestivum (Wheat).
   2393..3109    +  CDS            EGFP: EGFP is a basic (constitutively fluorescent) green fluorescent protein published in 1996, derived from Aequorea victoria. It is reported to be a rapidly-maturing weak dimer with moderate acid sensitivity.
   3115..3133    +  CDS            capTEV™ (fragment): composite tag for in vivo biotinylation, TEV protease cleavage, and 6xHis tagging
   3149..3166    +  CDS            capTEV™ (fragment): composite tag for in vivo biotinylation, TEV protease cleavage, and 6xHis tagging
   3177..3242    +  CDS            AOX1 (fragment): ALOX1_KOMPC - Experimental evidence at protein level: Swiss-Prot protein existence level 1. Major isoform of alcohol oxidase, which catalyzes the oxidation of methanol to formaldehyde and hydrogen peroxide, the first step in the methanol utilization pathway of methylotrophic yeasts. From Komagataella phaffii (strain ATCC 76273 / CBS 7435 / CECT 11047 / NRRL Y-11430 / Wegner 21-1) (Yeast) (Pichia pastoris).
   3246..3492    +  terminator     AOX1 terminator: Pichia pastoris AOX1; transcription terminator for AOX1
   3513..3920    +  promoter       TEF1 promoter: S. cerevisiae TEF1; promoter for EF-1α
   3927..3974    +  promoter       EM7 promoter: synthetic bacterial promoter&nbsp
   3993..4367    +  CDS            BleoR: antibiotic-binding protein; Sh ble from Streptoalloteichus hindustanus; confers resistance to bleomycin, phleomycin, and Zeocin™
   4433..4680    +  terminator     CYC1 terminator: S. cerevisiae CYC1; transcription terminator for CYC1
   4755..5343    -  rep_origin     ori: high-copy-number ColE1/pMB1/pBR322/pUC origin of replication
>Addgene plasmid #117871 | TaALMT-upGFP | addgene full sequence | sequence record 231138 | Addgene NGS Result
AGATCTAACATCCAAAGACGAAAGGTTGAATGAAACCTTTTTGCCATCCGACATCCACAGGTCCATTCTC
ACACATAAGTGCCAAACGCAACAGGAGGGGATACACTAGCAGCAGACCGTTGCAAACGCAGGACCTCCAC
TCCTCTTCTCCTCAACACCCACTTTTGCCATCGAAAAACCAGCCCAGTTATTGGGCTTGATTGGAGCTCG
CTCATTCCAATTCCTTCTATTAGGCTACTAACACCATGACTTTATTAGCCTGTCTATCCTGGCCCCCCTG
GCGAGGTTCATGTTTGTTTATTTCCGAATGCAACAAGCTCCGCATTACACCCGAACATCACTCCAGATGA
GGGCTTTCTGAGTGTGGGGTCAAATAGTTTCATGTTCCCCAAATGGCCCAAAACTGACAGTTTAAACGCT
GTCTTGGAACCTAATATGACAAAAGCGTGATCTCATCCAAGATGAACTAAGTTTGGTTCGTTGAAATGCT
AACGGCCAGTTGGTCAAAAAGAAACTTCCAAAAGTCGGCATACCGTTTGTCTTGTTTGGTATTGATTGAC
GAATGCTCAAAAATAATCTCATTAATGCTTAGCGCAGTCTCTCTATCGCTTCTGAACCCCGGTGCACCTG
TGCCGAAACGCAAATGGGGAAACACCCGCTTTTTGGATGATTATGCATTGTCTCCACATTGTATGCTTCC
AAGATTCTGGTGGGAATACTGCTGATAGCCTAACGTTCATGATCAAAATTTAACTGTTCTAACCCCTACT
TGACAGCAATATATAAACAGAAGGAAGCTGCCCTGTCTTAAACCTTTTTTTTTATCATCATTATTAGCTT
ACTTTCATAATTGCGACTGGTTCCAATTGACAAGCTTTTGATTTTAACGACTTTTAACGACAACTTGAGA
AGATCAAAAAACAACTAATTATTCGAAACGAGGAATTCGCTGAGGCTTAATATGGATATTGATCACGGCA
GAGAGAGCGACGGCGAGATGGTGGGCACCATCGCCAGCTGCGGGCTGCTGCTCCACTCGCTTCTCGCCGG
GCTCGGGCGTCGCGCCGCCGGGTTCGCCCGGAAGGTGGGCGGCGCCGCGCGGGAGGACCCGAGGCGGGTG
GCGCACTCGCTCAAAGTCGGCCTGGCGCTCGCGCTGGTGTCCGTCGTCTACTTCGTCACGCCGCTCTTCA
ACGGCCTCGGGGTGTCCGCGATATGGGCCGTGCTCACCGTCGTCGTCGTCATGGAGTACACCGTCGGTGC
CACGCTGAGTAAAGGCTTGAACAGAGCCTTGGCGACGTTGGTGGCTGGCTGCATCGCCGTCGGAGCTCAT
CAGTTAGCTGAATTAGCTGAACGCTGTGGTGATCAGGGAGAGCCCATAATGCTTACCGTGCTCGTCTTCT
TCGTAGCGTCAGCGGCGACGTTCTTGCGCTTCATCCCGGAGATCAAGGCCAAGTACGACTACGGCGTGAC
CATCTTCATACTGACCTTCGGTCTGGTGGCCGTGTCGAGCTACAGAGTGGAGGAGCTCATCCAGCTCGCG
CACCAGCGGTTCTACACCATAGCCGTCGGCGTCTTCATCTGCCTCTGCACCACCGTCTTCCTCTTCCCCG
TCTGGGCCGGAGAGGACGTCCACAAGCTCGCCTCCGGCAACCTCGACAAACTCGCTCAGTTCATTGAAGG
AATGGAATTCAACTGCTTTGGCGAAAACAGTGTTGCAAATAATTTTGGGGGAAAAGATTTCCCCCAAATG
CACAAGAGCGTCCTTAATTCGAAGGCCACTGAGGACTCTTTGTGCACCTTTGCCAAATGGGAGCCTCGTC
ATGGCCAGTTCAGATTTCGACACCCATGGAGTCAATACCAGAAGCTGGGAACTCTTTGTCGCCAATGTGC
GTCTTCTATGGAGGCTCTTGCTTCATATGTCATCACAACCTCAAAAACCCAGTGCCCTGCTGCAGCCAAC
CCTGAGCTATCATGTAAGGTTCGAAAAACATGTGGCGAAATGAGCTTGCATTCCTCCAAGGTGCTTAGGG
ATCTCGCAATGGCAACTCGAACAATGACTGTGCCGTCTCCAGTGAATATCACCATGGCTACAGCCGTGAA
AGCAGCGGAAAGCCTCAGAAGCGAGCTTGCAGAGAACACGGCTCTGTTGCAAGTGATGCATGTGGCCGTC
ACCGCAACACTTCTTGCGGACTTGGTTGATAGGGTGAAGGAAATCGCGGAATGTGTTGATGTCCTAGCAA
GACTGGCGCACTTTAAGAACCCCGAGGACACAAAAAATGTCGTTGTTAGTACCGTGAGTCGAGGGATAGA
CGAACCTTTGCCTGACGTGGTTATTTTGCCATTAAACCTCAGCCTCGAGGGTTCGGAGAACCTGTACTTC
CAATCTGGTTCGATGGTGAGCAAGGGCGAGGAGCTGTTCACCGGGGTGGTGCCCATCCTGGTCGAGCTGG
ACGGCGACGTAAACGGCCACAAGTTCAGCGTGTCCGGCGAGGGCGAGGGCGATGCCACCTACGGCAAGCT
GACCCTGAAGTTCATCTGCACCACCGGCAAGCTGCCCGTGCCCTGGCCCACCCTCGTGACCACCCTGACC
TACGGCGTGCAGTGCTTCAGCCGCTACCCCGACCACATGAAGCAGCACGACTTCTTCAAGTCCGCCATGC
CCGAAGGCTACGTCCAGGAGCGCACCATCTTCTTCAAGGACGACGGCAACTACAAGACCCGCGCCGAGGT
GAAGTTCGAGGGCGACACCCTGGTGAACCGCATCGAGCTGAAGGGCATCGACTTCAAGGAGGACGGCAAC
ATCCTGGGGCACAAGCTGGAGTACAACTACAACAGCCACAACGTCTATATCATGGCCGACAAGCAGAAGA
ACGGCATCAAGGTGAACTTCAAGATCCGCCACAACATCGAGGACGGCAGCGTGCAGCTCGCCGACCACTA
CCAGCAGAACACCCCCATCGGCGACGGCCCCGTGCTGCTGCCCGACAACCACTACCTGAGCACCCAGTCC
GCCCTGAGCAAAGACCCCAACGAGAAGCGCGATCACATGGTCCTGCTGGAGTTCGTGACCGCCGCCGGGA
TCACTCTCGGCATGGACGAGCTGTACAAGTCGTCGCATCATCATCATCATCATCATCATTAAGTCGACCA
TCATCATCATCATCATTGAGTTTGTAGCCTTAGACATGACTGTTCCTCAGTTCAAGTTGGGCACTTACGA
GAAGACCGGTCTTGCTAGATTCTAATCAAGAGGATGTCAGAATGCCATTTGCCTGAGAGATGCAGGCTTC
ATTTTTGATACTTTTTTATTTGTAACCTATATAGTATAGGATTTTTTTTGTCATTTTGTTTCTTCTCGTA
CGAGCTTGCTCCTGATCAGCCTATCTCGCAGCTGATGAATATCTTGTGGTAGGGGTTTGGGAAAATCATT
CGAGTTTGATGTTTTTCTTGGTATTTCCCACTCCTCTTCAGAGTACAGAAGATTAAGTGAGACCTTCGTT
TGTGCGGATCCCCCACACACCATAGCTTCAAAATGTTTCTACTCCTTTTTTACTCTTCCAGATTTTCTCG
GACTCCGCGCATCGCCGTACCACTTCAAAACACCCAAGCACAGCATACTAAATTTCCCCTCTTTCTTCCT
CTAGGGTGTCGTTAATTACCCGTACTAAAGGTTTGGAAAAGAAAAAAGAGACCGCCTCGTTTCTTTTTCT
TCGTCGAAAAAGGCAATAAAAATTTTTATCACGTTTCTTTTTCTTGAAAATTTTTTTTTTTGATTTTTTT
CTCTTTCGATGACCTCCCATTGATATTTAAGTTAATAAACGGTCTTCAATTTCTCAAGTTTCAGTTTCAT
TTTTCTTGTTCTATTACAACTTTTTTTACTTCTTGCTCATTAGAAAGAAAGCATAGCAATCTAATCTAAG
GGCGGTGTTGACAATTAATCATCGGCATAGTATATCGGCATAGTATAATACGACAAGGTGAGGAACTAAA
CCATGGCCAAGTTGACCAGTGCCGTTCCGGTGCTCACCGCGCGCGACGTCGCCGGAGCGGTCGAGTTCTG
GACCGACCGGCTCGGGTTCTCCCGGGACTTCGTGGAGGACGACTTCGCCGGTGTGGTCCGGGACGACGTG
ACCCTGTTCATCAGCGCGGTCCAGGACCAGGTGGTGCCGGACAACACCCTGGCCTGGGTGTGGGTGCGCG
GCCTGGACGAGCTGTACGCCGAGTGGTCGGAGGTCGTGTCCACGAACTTCCGGGACGCCTCCGGGCCGGC
CATGACCGAGATCGGCGAGCAGCCGTGGGGGCGGGAGTTCGCCCTGCGCGACCCGGCCGGCAACTGCGTG
CACTTCGTGGCCGAGGAGCAGGACTGACACGTCCGACGCGGCCCGACGGGTCCGAGGCCTCGGAGATCCG
TCCCCCTTTTCCTTTGTCGATATCATGTAATTAGTTATGTCACGCTTACATTCACGCCCTCCCCCCACAT
CCGCTCTAACCGAAAAGGAAGGAGTTAGACAACCTGAAGTCTAGGTCCCTATTTATTTTTTTATAGTTAT
GTTAGTATTAAGAACGTTATTTATATTTCAAATTTTTCTTTTTTTTCTGTACAGACGCGTGTACGCATGT
AACATTATACTGAAAACCTTGCTTGAGAAGGTTTTGGGACGCTCGAAGGCTTTAATTTGCAAGCTGGAGA
CCAACATGTGAGCAAAAGGCCAGCAAAAGGCCAGGAACCGTAAAAAGGCCGCGTTGCTGGCGTTTTTCCA
TAGGCTCCGCCCCCCTGACGAGCATCACAAAAATCGACGCTCAAGTCAGAGGTGGCGAAACCCGACAGGA
CTATAAAGATACCAGGCGTTTCCCCCTGGAAGCTCCCTCGTGCGCTCTCCTGTTCCGACCCTGCCGCTTA
CCGGATACCTGTCCGCCTTTCTCCCTTCGGGAAGCGTGGCGCTTTCTCATAGCTCACGCTGTAGGTATCT
CAGTTCGGTGTAGGTCGTTCGCTCCAAGCTGGGCTGTGTGCACGAACCCCCCGTTCAGCCCGACCGCTGC
GCCTTATCCGGTAACTATCGTCTTGAGTCCAACCCGGTAAGACACGACTTATCGCCACTGGCAGCAGCCA
CTGGTAACAGGATTAGCAGAGCGAGGTATGTAGGCGGTGCTACAGAGTTCTTGAAGTGGTGGCCTAACTA
CGGCTACACTAGAAGAACAGTATTTGGTATCTGCGCTCTGCTGAAGCCAGTTACCTTCGGAAAAAGAGTT
GGTAGCTCTTGATCCGGCAAACAAACCACCGCTGGTAGCGGTGGTTTTTTTGTTTGCAAGCAGCAGATTA
CGCGCAGAAAAAAAGGATCTCAAGAAGATCCTTTGATCTTTTCTACGGGGTCTGACGCTCAGTGGAACGA
AAACTCACGTTAAGGGATTTTGGTCATGAGATC
